>Addgene plasmid #142095 | TFORF2467 | addgene full sequence | sequence record 391541 | Addgene NGS Result
TTAATGTAGTCTTATGCAATACTCTTGTAGTCTTGCAACATGGTAACGATGAGTTAGCAACATGCCTTAC
AAGGAGAGAAAAAGCACCGTGCATGCCGATTGGTGGAAGTAAGGTGGTACGATCGTGCCTTATTAGGAAG
GCAACAGACGGGTCTGACATGGATTGGACGAACCACTGAATTGCCGCATTGCAGAGATATTGTATTTAAG
TGCCTAGCTCGATACATAAACGGGTCTCTCTGGTTAGACCAGATCTGAGCCTGGGAGCTCTCTGGCTAAC
TAGGGAACCCACTGCTTAAGCCTCAATAAAGCTTGCCTTGAGTGCTTCAAGTAGTGTGTGCCCGTCTGTT
GTGTGACTCTGGTAACTAGAGATCCCTCAGACCCTTTTAGTCAGTGTGGAAAATCTCTAGCAGTGGCGCC
CGAACAGGGACTTGAAAGCGAAAGGGAAACCAGAGGAGCTCTCTCGACGCAGGACTCGGCTTGCTGAAGC
GCGCACGGCAAGAGGCGAGGGGCGGCGACTGGTGAGTACGCCAAAAATTTTGACTAGCGGAGGCTAGAAG
GAGAGAGATGGGTGCGAGAGCGTCAGTATTAAGCGGGGGAGAATTAGATCGCGATGGGAAAAAATTCGGT
TAAGGCCAGGGGGAAAGAAAAAATATAAATTAAAACATATAGTATGGGCAAGCAGGGAGCTAGAACGATT
CGCAGTTAATCCTGGCCTGTTAGAAACATCAGAAGGCTGTAGACAAATACTGGGACAGCTACAACCATCC
CTTCAGACAGGATCAGAAGAACTTAGATCATTATATAATACAGTAGCAACCCTCTATTGTGTGCATCAAA
GGATAGAGATAAAAGACACCAAGGAAGCTTTAGACAAGATAGAGGAAGAGCAAAACAAAAGTAAGACCAC
CGCACAGCAAGCGGCCGCTGATCTTCAGACCTGGAGGAGGAGATATGAGGGACAATTGGAGAAGTGAATT
ATATAAATATAAAGTAGTAAAAATTGAACCATTAGGAGTAGCACCCACCAAGGCAAAGAGAAGAGTGGTG
CAGAGAGAAAAAAGAGCAGTGGGAATAGGAGCTTTGTTCCTTGGGTTCTTGGGAGCAGCAGGAAGCACTA
TGGGCGCAGCGTCAATGACGCTGACGGTACAGGCCAGACAATTATTGTCTGGTATAGTGCAGCAGCAGAA
CAATTTGCTGAGGGCTATTGAGGCGCAACAGCATCTGTTGCAACTCACAGTCTGGGGCATCAAGCAGCTC
CAGGCAAGAATCCTGGCTGTGGAAAGATACCTAAAGGATCAACAGCTCCTGGGGATTTGGGGTTGCTCTG
GAAAACTCATTTGCACCACTGCTGTGCCTTGGAATGCTAGTTGGAGTAATAAATCTCTGGAACAGATTTG
GAATCACACGACCTGGATGGAGTGGGACAGAGAAATTAACAATTACACAAGCTTAATACACTCCTTAATT
GAAGAATCGCAAAACCAGCAAGAAAAGAATGAACAAGAATTATTGGAATTAGATAAATGGGCAAGTTTGT
GGAATTGGTTTAACATAACAAATTGGCTGTGGTATATAAAATTATTCATAATGATAGTAGGAGGCTTGGT
AGGTTTAAGAATAGTTTTTGCTGTACTTTCTATAGTGAATAGAGTTAGGCAGGGATATTCACCATTATCG
TTTCAGACCCACCTCCCAACCCCGAGGGGACCCATGCATTGCATCTCAATTAGTCAGCAACCAGGTGTGG
AAAGTCCCCAGGCTCCCCAGCAGGCAGAAGTATGCAAAGCATGCGTCTCAATTAGTCAGCAACCATAGTC
CCGCCCCTAACTCCGCCCATCCCGCCCCTAACTCCGCCCAGTTCCGCCCATTCTCCGCCCCATGGCTGAC
TAATTTTTTTTATTTATGCAGAGGCCGAGGCCGCCTCGGCCTCTGAGCTATTCCAGAAGTAGTGAGGAGG
CTTTTTTGGAGGCCTAGGCTTTTGCAAAAAGCTTTCTAGAGGTACCACCGGAGCTTACCATGACCGAGTA
CAAGCCCACGGTGCGCCTCGCCACCCGCGACGACGTCCCCAGGGCCGTACGCACCCTCGCCGCCGCGTTC
GCCGACTACCCCGCCACGCGCCACACCGTCGATCCGGACCGCCACATCGAGCGGGTCACCGAGCTGCAAG
AACTCTTCCTCACGCGCGTCGGGCTCGACATCGGCAAGGTGTGGGTCGCGGACGACGGCGCCGCCGTGGC
GGTCTGGACCACGCCGGAGAGCGTCGAAGCGGGGGCGGTGTTCGCCGAGATCGGCCCGCGCATGGCCGAG
TTGAGCGGTTCCCGGCTGGCCGCGCAGCAACAGATGGAAGGCCTCCTGGCGCCGCACCGGCCCAAGGAGC
CCGCGTGGTTCCTGGCCACCGTCGGCGTCTCGCCCGACCACCAGGGCAAGGGTCTGGGCAGCGCCGTCGT
GCTCCCCGGAGTGGAGGCGGCCGAGCGCGCCGGGGTGCCCGCCTTCCTGGAGACCTCCGCGCCCCGCAAC
CTCCCCTTCTACGAGCGGCTCGGCTTCACCGTCACCGCCGACGTCGAGGTGCCCGAAGGACCGCGCACCT
GGTGCATGACCCGCAAGCCCGGTGCCAGTTAACGAATTCTAGATCTTGAGACAAATGGCAGTATTCATCC
ACAATTTTAAAAGAAAAGGGGGGATTGGGGGGTACAGTGCAGGGGAAAGAATAGTAGACATAATAGCAAC
AGACATACAAACTAAAGAATTACAAAAACAAATTACAAAAATTCAAAATTTTCGGGTTTATTACAGGGAC
AGCAGAGATCCACTTTGGCGCCGGCTCGAGGCCTGCAGGTGCAAAGATGGATAAAGTTTTAAACAGAGAG
GAATCTTTGCAGCTAATGGACCTTCTAGGTCTTGAAAGGAGTGGGAATTGGCTCCGGTGCCCGTCAGTGG
GCAGAGCGCACATCGCCCACAGTCCCCGAGAAGTTGGGGGGAGGGGTCGGCAATTGAACCGGTGCCTAGA
GAAGGTGGCGCGGGGTAAACTGGGAAAGTGATGTCGTGTACTGGCTCCGCCTTTTTCCCGAGGGTGGGGG
AGAACCGTATATAAGTGCAGTAGTCGCCGTGAACGTTCTTTTTCGCAACGGGTTTGCCGCCAGAACACAG
GTAAGTGCCGTGTGTGGTTCCCGCGGGCCTGGCCTCTTTACGGGTTATGGCCCTTGCGTGCCTTGAATTA
CTTCCACCTGGCTGCAGTACGTGATTCTTGATCCCGAGCTTCGGGTTGGAAGTGGGTGGGAGAGTTCGAG
GCCTTGCGCTTAAGGAGCCCCTTCGCCTCGTGCTTGAGTTGAGGCCTGGCCTGGGCGCTGGGGCCGCCGC
GTGCGAATCTGGTGGCACCTTCGCGCCTGTCTCGCTGCTTTCGATAAGTCTCTAGCCATTTAAAATTTTT
GATGACCTGCTGCGACGCTTTTTTTCTGGCAAGATAGTCTTGTAAATGCGGGCCAAGATCTGCACACTGG
TATTTCGGTTTTTGGGGCCGCGGGCGGCGACGGGGCCCGTGCGTCCCAGCGCACATGTTCGGCGAGGCGG
GGCCTGCGAGCGCGGCCACCGAGAATCGGACGGGGGTAGTCTCAAGCTGGCCGGCCTGCTCTGGTGCCTG
GCCTCGCGCCGCCGTGTATCGCCCCGCCCTGGGCGGCAAGGCTGGCCCGGTCGGCACCAGTTGCGTGAGC
GGAAAGATGGCCGCTTCCCGGCCCTGCTGCAGGGAGCTCAAAATGGAGGACGCGGCGCTCGGGAGAGCGG
GCGGGTGAGTCACCCACACAAAGGAAAAGGGCCTTTCCGTCCTCAGCCGTCGCTTCATGTGACTCCACGG
AGTACCGGGCGCCGTCCAGGCACCTCGATTAGTTCTCGAGCTTTTGGAGTACGTCGTCTTTAGGTTGGGG
GGAGGGGTTTTATGCGATGGAGTTTCCCCACACTGAGTGGGTGGAGACTGAAGTTAGGCCAGCTTGGCAC
TTGATGTAATTCTCCTTGGAATTTGCCCTTTTTGAGTTTGGATCTTGGTTCATTCTCAAGCCTCAGACAG
TGGTTCAAAGTTTTTTTCTTCCATTTCAGGTGTCGTGAGGCTAGCACCGCCACCATGAACCAGTCCATCC
CAGTGGCTCCCACCCCACCCCGCCGCGTGCGGCTGAAGCCCTGGCTGGTGGCCCAGGTGAACAGCTGCCA
GTACCCAGGGCTTCAATGGGTCAACGGGGAAAAGAAATTATTCTGCATCCCCTGGAGGCATGCCACAAGG
CATGGTCCCAGCCAGGACGGAGATAACACCATCTTCAAGGCCTGGGCCAAGGAGACAGGGAAATACACCG
AAGGCGTGGATGAAGCCGATCCGGCCAAGTGGAAGGCCAACCTGCGCTGTGCCCTTAACAAGAGCCGGGA
CTTCCGCCTCATCTACGACGGGCCCCGGGACATGCCACCTCAGCCCTACAAGATCTACGAGGTCTGCTCC
AATGGCCCTGCTCCCACAGACTCCCAGCCCCCTGAGGATTACTCTTTTGGTGCAGGAGAGGAGGAGGAAG
AAGAGGAAGAGCTGCAGAGGATGTTGCCAAGCCTGAGCCTCACAGATGCAGTGCAGTCTGGCCCCCACAT
GACACCCTATTCTTTACTCAAAGAGGATGTCAAGTGGCCGCCCACTCTGCAGCCGCCCACTCTGCGGCCG
CCTACTCTGCAGCCGCCCACTCTGCAGCCGCCCGTGGTGCTGGGTCCCCCTGCTCCAGACCCCAGCCCCC
TGGCTCCTCCCCCTGGCAACCCTGCTGGCTTCAGGGAGCTTCTCTCTGAGGTCCTGGAGCCTGGGCCCCT
GCCTGCCAGCCTGCCCCCTGCAGGCGAACAGCTCCTGCCAGACCTGCTGATCAGCCCCCACATGCTGCCT
CTGACCGACCTGGAGATCAAGTTTCAGTACCGGGGGCGGCCACCCCGGGCCCTCACCATCAGCAACCCCC
ATGGCTGCCGGCTCTTCTACAGCCAGCTGGAGGCCACCCAGGAGCAGGTGGAACTCTTCGGCCCCATAAG
CCTGGAGCAAGTGCGCTTCCCCAGCCCTGAGGACATCCCCAGTGACAAGCAGCGCTTCTACACGAACCAG
CTGCTGGATGTCCTGGACCGCGGGCTCATCCTCCAGCTACAGGGCCAGGACCTTTATGCCATCCGCCTGT
GTCAGTGCAAGGTGTTCTGGAGCGGGCCTTGTGCCTCAGCCCATGACTCATGCCCCAACCCCATCCAGCG
GGAGGTCAAGACCAAGCTTTTCAGCCTGGAGCATTTTCTCAATGAGCTCATCCTGTTCCAAAAGGGCCAG
ACCAACACCCCACCACCCTTCGAGATCTTCTTCTGCTTTGGGGAAGAATGGCCTGACCGCAAACCCCGAG
AGAAGAAGCTCATTACTGTACAGGTGGTGCCTGTAGCAGCTCGACTGCTGCTGGAGATGTTCTCAGGGGA
GCTATCTTGGTCAGCTGATAGTATCCGGCTACAGATCTCAAACCCAGACCTCAAAGACCGCATGGTGGAG
CAATTCAAGGAGCTCCATCACATCTGGCAGTCCCAGCAGCGGTTGCAGCCTGTGGCCCAGGCCCCTCCTG
GAGCAGGCCTTGGTGTTGGCCAGGGGCCCTGGCCTATGCACCCAGCTGGCATGCAATAGTAATGAACTAG
TCCGTAACTTGAAAGTATTTCGATTTCTTGGCTTTATATATCTTGTGGAAAGGACGAATTTGTCTGGATG
ATGGTATCCCAACGCGTTAAGTCGACAATCAACCTCTGGATTACAAAATTTGTGAAAGATTGACTGGTAT
TCTTAACTATGTTGCTCCTTTTACGCTATGTGGATACGCTGCTTTAATGCCTTTGTATCATGCTATTGCT
TCCCGTATGGCTTTCATTTTCTCCTCCTTGTATAAATCCTGGTTGCTGTCTCTTTATGAGGAGTTGTGGC
CCGTTGTCAGGCAACGTGGCGTGGTGTGCACTGTGTTTGCTGACGCAACCCCCACTGGTTGGGGCATTGC
CACCACCTGTCAGCTCCTTTCCGGGACTTTCGCTTTCCCCCTCCCTATTGCCACGGCGGAACTCATCGCC
GCCTGCCTTGCCCGCTGCTGGACAGGGGCTCGGCTGTTGGGCACTGACAATTCCGTGGTGTTGTCGGGGA
AATCATCGTCCTTTCCTTGGCTGCTCGCCTGTGTTGCCACCTGGATTCTGCGCGGGACGTCCTTCTGCTA
CGTCCCTTCGGCCCTCAATCCAGCGGACCTTCCTTCCCGCGGCCTGCTGCCGGCTCTGCGGCCTCTTCCG
CGTCTTCGCCTTCGCCCTCAGACGAGTCGGATCTCCCTTTGGGCCGCCTCCCCGCGTCGACTTTAAGACC
AATGACTTACAAGGCAGCTGTAGATCTTAGCCACTTTTTAAAAGAAAAGGGGGGACTGGAAGGGCTAATT
CACTCCCAACGAAGACAAGATCTGCTTTTTGCTTGTACTGGGTCTCTCTGGTTAGACCAGATCTGAGCCT
GGGAGCTCTCTGGCTAACTAGGGAACCCACTGCTTAAGCCTCAATAAAGCTTGCCTTGAGTGCTTCAAGT
AGTGTGTGCCCGTCTGTTGTGTGACTCTGGTAACTAGAGATCCCTCAGACCCTTTTAGTCAGTGTGGAAA
ATCTCTAGCAGTACGTATAGTAGTTCATGTCATCTTATTATTCAGTATTTATAACTTGCAAAGAAATGAA
TATCAGAGAGTGAGAGGAACTTGTTTATTGCAGCTTATAATGGTTACAAATAAAGCAATAGCATCACAAA
TTTCACAAATAAAGCATTTTTTTCACTGCATTCTAGTTGTGGTTTGTCCAAACTCATCAATGTATCTTAT
CATGTCTGGCTCTAGCTATCCCGCCCCTAACTCCGCCCATCCCGCCCCTAACTCCGCCCAGTTCCGCCCA
TTCTCCGCCCCATGGCTGACTAATTTTTTTTATTTATGCAGAGGCCGAGGCCGCCTCGGCCTCTGAGCTA
TTCCAGAAGTAGTGAGGAGGCTTTTTTGGAGGCCTAGGGACGTACCCAATTCGCCCTATAGTGAGTCGTA
TTACGCGCGCTCACTGGCCGTCGTTTTACAACGTCGTGACTGGGAAAACCCTGGCGTTACCCAACTTAAT
CGCCTTGCAGCACATCCCCCTTTCGCCAGCTGGCGTAATAGCGAAGAGGCCCGCACCGATCGCCCTTCCC
AACAGTTGCGCAGCCTGAATGGCGAATGGG
[124 nt withheld, positions 7241-7364]
C
[91 nt withheld, positions 7366-7456]
A
[49 nt withheld, positions 7458-7506]
CCTTTGACGTTGGAGTCCACGTTCTTT
[37 nt withheld, positions 7534-7570]
ACCCTATCTCGGTCTATTCTTTTGATTTATAAGGGATTTTGCCGATTTCGGCCTATTGGTTAAAAAATGA
GCTGATTTAACAAAAATTTAACGCGAATTTTAACAAAATATTAACGCTTACAATTTAGGTGGCACTTTTC
GGGGAAATGTGCGCGGAACCCCTATTTGTTTATTTTTCTAAATACATTCAAATATGTATCCGCTCATGAG
ACAATAACCCTGATAAATGCTTCAATAATATTGAAAAAGGAAGAGTATGAGTATTCAACATTTCCGTGTC
GCCCTTATTCCCTTTTTTGCGGCATTTTGCCTTCCTGTTTTTGCTCACCCAGAAACGCTGGTGAAAGTAA
AAGATGCTGAAGATCAGTTGGGTGCACGAGTGGGTTACATCGAACTGGATCTCAACAGCGGTAAGATCCT
TGAGAGTTTTCGCCCCGAAGAACGTTTTCCAATGATGAGCACTTTTAAAGTTCTGCTATGTGGCGCGGTA
TTATCCCGTATTGACGCCGGGCAAGAGCAACTCGGTCGCCGCATACACTATTCTCAGAATGACTTGGTTG
AGTACTCACCAGTCACAGAAAAGCATCTTACGGATGGCATGACAGTAAGAGAATTATGCAGTGCTGCCAT
AACCATGAGTGATAACACTGCGGCCAACTTACTTCTGACAACGATCGGAGGACCGAAGGAGCTAACCGCT
TTTTTGCACAACATGGGGGATCATGTAACTCGCCTTGATCGTTGGGAACCGGAGCTGAATGAAGCCATAC
CAAACGACGAGCGTGACACCACGATGCCTGTAGCAATGGCAACAACGTTGCGCAAACTATTAACTGGCGA
ACTACTTACTCTAGCTTCCCGGCAACAATTAATAGACTGGATGGAGGCGGATAAAGTTGCAGGACCACTT
CTGCGCTCGGCCCTTCCGGCTGGCTGGTTTATTGCTGATAAATCTGGAGCCGGTGAGCGTGGGTCTCGCG
GTATCATTGCAGCACTGGGGCCAGATGGTAAGCCCTCCCGTATCGTAGTTATCTACACGACGGGGAGTCA
GGCAACTATGGATGAACGAAATAGACAGATCGCTGAGATAGGTGCCTCACTGATTAAGCATTGGTAACTG
TCAGACCAAGTTTACTCATATATACTTTAGATTGATTTAAAACTTCATTTTTAATTTAAAAGGATCTAGG
TGAAGATCCTTTTTGATAATCTCATGACCAAAATCCCTTAACGTGAGTTTTCGTTCCACTGAGCGTCAGA
CCCCGTAGAAAAGATCAAAGGATCTTCTTGAGATCCTTTTTTTCTGCGCGTAATCTGCTGCTTGCAAACA
AAAAAACCACCGCTACCAGCGGTGGTTTGTTTGCCGGATCAAGAGCTACCAACTCTTTTTCCGAAGGTAA
CTGGCTTCAGCAGAGCGCAGATACCAAATACTGTTCTTCTAGTGTAGCCGTAGTTAGGCCACCACTTCAA
GAACTCTGTAGCACCGCCTACATACCTCGCTCTGCTAATCCTGTTACCAGTGGCTGCTGCCAGTGGCGAT
AAGTCGTGTCTTACCGGGTTGGACTCAAGACGATAGTTACCGGATAAGGCGCAGCGGTCGGGCTGAACGG
GGGGTTCGTGCACACAGCCCAGCTTGGAGCGAACGACCTACACCGAACTGAGATACCTACAGCGTGAGCT
ATGAGAAAGCGCCACGCTTCCCGAAGGGAGAAAGGCGGACAGGTATCCGGTAAGCGGCAGGGTCGGAACA
GGAGAGCGCACGAGGGAGCTTCCAGGGGGAAACGCCTGGTATCTTTATAGTCCTGTCGGGTTTCGCCACC
TCTGACTTGAGCGTCGATTTTTGTGATGCTCGTCAGGGGGGCGGAGCCTATGGAAAAACGCCAGCAACGC
GGCCTTTTTACGGTTCCTGGCCTTTTGCTGGCCTTTTGCTCACATGTTCTTTCCTGCGTTATCCCCTGAT
TCTGTGGATAACCGTATTACCGCCTTTGAGTGAGCTGATACCGCTCGCCGCAGCCGAACGACCGAGCGCA
GCGAGTCAGTGAGCGAGGAAGCGGAAGAGCGCCCAATACGCAAACCGCCTCTCCCCGCGCGTTGGCCGAT
TCATTAATGCAGCTGGCACGACAGGTTTCCCGACTGGAAAGCGGGCAGTGAGCGCAACGCAATTAATGTG
AGTTAGCTCACTCATTAGGCACCCCAGGCTTTACACTTTATGCTTCCGGCTCGTATGTTGTGTGGAATTG
TGAGCGGATAACAATTTCACACAGGAAACAGCTATGACCATGATTACGCCAAGCGCGCAATTAACCCTCA
CTAAAGGGAACAAAAGCTGGAGCTGCAAGC
Features (pLannotate 1.2.2; 31 found; start..end, strand, type, name):
      5..231     +  promoter       RSV promoter: Rous sarcoma virus enhancer/promoter
    232..412     +  LTR            5' LTR (truncated): truncated 5' long terminal repeat (LTR) from HIV-1
    459..584     +  misc_feature   HIV-1 Ψ: packaging signal of human immunodeficiency virus type 1
    568..931     +  CDS            HIV-1 gag (fragment): gag protein from human immunodeficiency virus 1; gag
   1077..1310    +  misc_feature   RRE: The Rev response element (RRE) of HIV-1 allows for Rev-dependent mRNA export from the nucleus to the cytoplasm.
   1687..1713    +  CDS            Rev (fragment): human immunodeficiency virus 1 (HIV-1) Rev protein; rev; enhances nuclear export of unspliced and incompletely spliced viral mRNAs
   1720..1743    +  promoter       SV40 promoter (fragment): SV40 early promoter
   1744..1815    +  promoter       SV40 promoter (fragment): SV40 enhancer and early promoter
   1839..1974    +  rep_origin     SV40 ori: SV40 origin of replication
   2020..2616    +  CDS            PuroR (fragment): puromycin N-acetyltransferase; pac from Streptomyces; confers resistance to puromycin
   2665..2782    +  misc_feature   cPPT/CTS: central polypurine tract and central termination sequence of HIV-1
   2847..2913    +  CDS            small t antigen (fragment): SV40 (simian virus 40) small t antigen
   2920..4098    +  promoter       EF-1α promoter: strong constitutive promoter for human elongation factor EF-1α
   4115..5656    +  CDS            IRF5: IRF5_HUMAN - Experimental evidence at protein level: Swiss-Prot protein existence level 1. Transcription factor that plays a critical role in innate immunity by activating expression of type I interferon (IFN) IFNA and INFB and inflammatory cytokines downstream of endolysosomal toll-like receptors TLR7, TLR8 and TLR9 (PubMed:11303025, PubMed:15695821, PubMed:22412986, PubMed:25326418, PubMed:32433612). Regulates the transcription of type I IFN genes (IFN-alpha and IFN-beta) and IFN- stimulated genes (ISG) by binding to an interferon-stimulated response element (ISRE) in their promoters (By sim
   5672..5725    +  promoter       U6 promoter (fragment): RNA polymerase III promoter for human U6 snRNA
   5767..6355    +  misc_feature   WPRE: woodchuck hepatitis virus posttranscriptional regulatory element
   6406..6425    +  misc_feature   cPPT/CTS (fragment): central polypurine tract and central termination sequence of HIV-1
   6427..6660    +  LTR            3' LTR (ΔU3): self-inactivating 3' long terminal repeat (LTR) from HIV-1
   6738..6859    +  polyA_signal   SV40 poly(A) signal: SV40 polyadenylation signal
   6899..7034    +  rep_origin     SV40 ori: SV40 origin of replication
   7055..7073    -  promoter       T7 promoter: promoter for bacteriophage T7 RNA polymerase
   7081..7236    +  CDS            lacZα (fragment): LacZα fragment of β-galactosidase; lacZ fragment
   7241..7669    +  rep_origin     f1 ori (sequence partly withheld): f1 bacteriophage origin of replication; arrow indicates direction of (+) strand synthesis
   7722..7826    +  promoter       AmpR promoter: bla
   7827..8687    +  CDS            AmpR: β-lactamase; bla; confers resistance to ampicillin, carbenicillin, and related antibiotics
   8858..9446    +  rep_origin     ori: high-copy-number ColE1/pMB1/pBR322/pUC origin of replication
   9629..9721    +  CDS            lacI (fragment): lac repressor; lacI; The lac repressor binds to the lac operator to inhibit transcription in E. coli. This inhibition can be relieved by adding lactose or isopropyl-β-D-thiogalactopyranoside (IPTG).
   9734..9755    +  protein_bind   CAP binding site: CAP binding activates transcription in the presence of cAMP. E. coli catabolite activator protein
   9770..9800    +  promoter       lac promoter: promoter for the E. coli lac operon
   9808..9824    +  protein_bind   lac operator: The lac repressor binds to the lac operator to inhibit transcription in E. coli. This inhibition can be relieved by adding lactose or isopropyl-β-D-thiogalactopyranoside (IPTG). lac repressor encoded by lacI
   9869..9887    +  promoter       T3 promoter: promoter for bacteriophage T3 RNA polymerase
