[The description below was written by a language model from this plasmid's Addgene catalogue record and pLannotate feature annotations shown in this document.]
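Description:
TFORF2467 is a lentiviral mammalian expression plasmid built on the pLX_TRC317 backbone from the Broad Institute Genetic Perturbation Platform, carrying the human IRF5 open reading frame. It belongs to a barcoded transcription factor ORF collection. In bacteria it is maintained through a high-copy ColE1/pUC-type origin with ampicillin resistance (AmpR), and an f1 origin and residual lac/T7/T3 cloning-vector elements are also annotated. The depositor notes that recombination can occur, as is common for plasmids carrying repeated LTR sequences.

The viral portion has a third-generation layout. An RSV promoter drives a truncated HIV-1 5' LTR, followed by the Ψ packaging signal, a gag fragment, the Rev response element and a cPPT/CTS. The cassette ends in a self-inactivating ΔU3 3' LTR with an SV40 polyadenylation signal downstream. Within the provirus, an SV40 early promoter/origin segment sits upstream of the puromycin N-acetyltransferase gene, allowing selection of transduced cells. Downstream, the strong constitutive EF-1α promoter drives IRF5, an interferon regulatory factor that activates type I interferon and inflammatory cytokine genes downstream of endosomal Toll-like receptors. A WPRE after the ORF enhances transcript stability and expression.

The record states that each construct in the collection carries a unique 24-bp barcode, but the feature table does not annotate it, so its exact position is not given. The short U6 promoter fragment called between the ORF and the WPRE is probably a partial sequence match, not a functional element. The plasmid is intended for producing lentivirus to overexpress IRF5, alone or in pooled screens. In pooled use, barcode sequencing identifies which transcription factor each cell received, as in directed differentiation studies.
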