Addgene plasmid #142095: TFORF2467
Purpose: Lentiviral vector for overexpressing transcription factor ORFs with unique 24-bp barcodes. Barcodes facilitate identification of transcription factors in pooled screens.
Depositing lab: Feng Zhang. Depositing organization: Broad Institute. Publication: A transcription factor atlas of directed differentiation. Joung J, Ma S, Tay T, Geiger-Schuller KR, Kirchgatterer PC, Verdine VK, Guo B, Arias-Garcia MA, Allen WE, Singh A, Kuksenko O, Abudayyeh OO, Gootenberg JS, Fu Z, Macrae RK, Buenrostro JD, Regev A, Zhang F. Cell. 2023 Jan 5;186(1):209-229.e26. doi: 10.1016/j.cell.2022.11.026. PubMed 36608654.
Backbone
  Vector backbone: pLX_TRC317
  Backbone manufacturer: Broad Institute Genetic Perturbation Platform
  Backbone size w/o insert (bp): 8264
  Vector type: Mammalian Expression, Lentiviral
  Selectable markers: Puromycin
Growth in bacteria
  Bacterial resistance: Ampicillin, 100 μg/mL
  Growth temperature: 37°C
  Growth strain: NEB Stable
  Copy number: High Copy
Gene/Insert
  Gene/Insert name: IRF5
  Species: H. sapiens (human)
  Insert size (bp): 1646
  Entrez Gene: IRF5 (a.k.a. SLEB10)
  Promoter: EF1a
  Cloning method: Unknown
  Sequencing primers: 5′ GGGTGGAGACTGAAGTTAGGCCAG; 3′ CACATAGCGTAAAAGGAGCAACATAG
Terms and licenses: Academic/Nonprofit Terms; Industry Terms: Not Available to Industry
Depositor comments: XM_011516160,NM_001098629,XM_006715974,XM_011516158,XM_011516159,XM_005250317,ENST00000489702,ENST00000357234 . The transcription factor ORF portion of this plasmid was synthesized by Genewiz. Please test multiple small colonies in case of plasmid recombination. To make this collection available in a timely manner, a portion of this collection was not fully sequenced by Addgene. If an Addgene verified full plasmid sequence is not available, please contact us prior to placing an order to request the full sequence.
How to cite: TFORF2467 was a gift from Feng Zhang (Addgene plasmid # 142095 ; http://n2t.net/addgene:142095 ; RRID:Addgene_142095)
