>Addgene plasmid #142095 | TFORF2467 | depositor partial sequence | sequence record 278422 | Insert
ACCGCCACCATGAACCAGTCCATCCCAGTGGCTCCCACCCCACCCCGCCGCGTGCGGCTGAAGCCCTGGC
TGGTGGCCCAGGTGAACAGCTGCCAGTACCCAGGGCTTCAATGGGTCAACGGGGAAAAGAAATTATTCTG
CATCCCCTGGAGGCATGCCACAAGGCATGGTCCCAGCCAGGACGGAGATAACACCATCTTCAAGGCCTGG
GCCAAGGAGACAGGGAAATACACCGAAGGCGTGGATGAAGCCGATCCGGCCAAGTGGAAGGCCAACCTGC
GCTGTGCCCTTAACAAGAGCCGGGACTTCCGCCTCATCTACGACGGGCCCCGGGACATGCCACCTCAGCC
CTACAAGATCTACGAGGTCTGCTCCAATGGCCCTGCTCCCACAGACTCCCAGCCCCCTGAGGATTACTCT
TTTGGTGCAGGAGAGGAGGAGGAAGAAGAGGAAGAGCTGCAGAGGATGTTGCCAAGCCTGAGCCTCACAG
ATGCAGTGCAGTCTGGCCCCCACATGACACCCTATTCTTTACTCAAAGAGGATGTCAAGTGGCCGCCCAC
TCTGCAGCCGCCCACTCTGCGGCCGCCTACTCTGCAGCCGCCCACTCTGCAGCCGCCCGTGGTGCTGGGT
CCCCCTGCTCCAGACCCCAGCCCCCTGGCTCCTCCCCCTGGCAACCCTGCTGGCTTCAGGGAGCTTCTCT
CTGAGGTCCTGGAGCCTGGGCCCCTGCCTGCCAGCCTGCCCCCTGCAGGCGAACAGCTCCTGCCAGACCT
GCTGATCAGCCCCCACATGCTGCCTCTGACCGACCTGGAGATCAAGTTTCAGTACCGGGGGCGGCCACCC
CGGGCCCTCACCATCAGCAACCCCCATGGCTGCCGGCTCTTCTACAGCCAGCTGGAGGCCACCCAGGAGC
AGGTGGAACTCTTCGGCCCCATAAGCCTGGAGCAAGTGCGCTTCCCCAGCCCTGAGGACATCCCCAGTGA
CAAGCAGCGCTTCTACACGAACCAGCTGCTGGATGTCCTGGACCGCGGGCTCATCCTCCAGCTACAGGGC
CAGGACCTTTATGCCATCCGCCTGTGTCAGTGCAAGGTGTTCTGGAGCGGGCCTTGTGCCTCAGCCCATG
ACTCATGCCCCAACCCCATCCAGCGGGAGGTCAAGACCAAGCTTTTCAGCCTGGAGCATTTTCTCAATGA
GCTCATCCTGTTCCAAAAGGGCCAGACCAACACCCCACCACCCTTCGAGATCTTCTTCTGCTTTGGGGAA
GAATGGCCTGACCGCAAACCCCGAGAGAAGAAGCTCATTACTGTACAGGTGGTGCCTGTAGCAGCTCGAC
TGCTGCTGGAGATGTTCTCAGGGGAGCTATCTTGGTCAGCTGATAGTATCCGGCTACAGATCTCAAACCC
AGACCTCAAAGACCGCATGGTGGAGCAATTCAAGGAGCTCCATCACATCTGGCAGTCCCAGCAGCGGTTG
CAGCCTGTGGCCCAGGCCCCTCCTGGAGCAGGCCTTGGTGTTGGCCAGGGGCCCTGGCCTATGCACCCAG
CTGGCATGCAATAGTAATGAACTAGTCCGTAACTTGAAAGTATTTCGATTTCTTGGCTTTATATATCTTG
TGGAAAGGACGAATTTGTCTGGATGATGGTATCCCA
