>Addgene plasmid #142095 | TFORF2467 | depositor partial sequence | sequence record 278423 | Barcode
ATTTGTCTGGATGATGGTATCCCA
